Addgene plasmid #71272: p2R3a-nosT
Purpose: Entry clone containing nosT. Necessary to complete the transcriptional reporters by providing the poly-A tail. For use in plants and compatible with the MultiSite Gateway system
Depositing lab: Ari Pekka Mähönen. Depositing organization: University of Helsinki. Publication: MultiSite Gateway compatible cell type-specific gene inducible system for plants. Siligato R, Wang X, Yadav SR, Lehesranta S, Ma G, Ursache R, Sevilem I, Zhang J, Gorte M, Prasad K, Wrzaczek M, Heidstra R, Murphy A, Scheres B, Mahonen AP. Plant Physiol. 2015 Dec 7. pii: pp.01246.2015. 10.1104/pp.15.01246 PubMed 26644504.
Backbone
  Vector backbone: p2RP3-pGEMteasy
  Backbone manufacturer: ampicillin resistant variant of pDONR-P2R-P3. attP2R-ccdB-cmR-attP3 sequences of pDONR-P2R-P3 were cloned into pGEMt-easy
  Vector type: Gateway
Growth in bacteria
  Bacterial resistance: Ampicillin, 100 μg/mL
  Growth temperature: 37°C
  Growth strain: DH5alpha
  Copy number: High Copy
Gene/Insert
  Gene/Insert name: nopaline synthase terminator
  Cloning method: Gateway Cloning
  Sequencing primers: 5′ M13pUC-Fwd
Terms and licenses: Academic/Nonprofit Terms; Industry Terms: Not Available to Industry
How to cite: p2R3a-nosT was a gift from Ari Pekka Mähönen (Addgene plasmid # 71272 ; http://n2t.net/addgene:71272 ; RRID:Addgene_71272)
