[The description below was written by a language model from this plasmid's Addgene catalogue record and pLannotate feature annotations shown in this document.]
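Description:
p2R3a-nosT is a MultiSite Gateway entry clone for the third (3′) position of plant expression assemblies, carrying the nopaline synthase (NOS) terminator as its only payload. The backbone, p2RP3-pGEMteasy, is an ampicillin-resistant variant of pDONR-P2R-P3 made by moving the attP2R-ccdB-CmR-attP3 cassette into pGEM-T Easy. BP recombination replaced that cassette with the insert, so the roughly 250 bp terminator is now flanked by attR2 on one side and attL3 on the other (the latter spanning the numbering origin of the circular 3,690 bp sequence, where an attB3 core is also annotated). These sites allow the fragment to be joined directionally downstream of first- and second-position entry clones in a multi-fragment LR reaction into a compatible destination vector.

The plasmid is maintained in E. coli at high copy through a ColE1/pUC-type origin and selected with ampicillin via the bla gene and its promoter. The remaining annotated elements are pGEM-T Easy remnants: an f1 origin, lac promoter/operator and CAP site, disrupted lacZα fragments, and T7 and SP6 promoters. They play no role in the plant application. The short lacI, bom and hornet peptide hits look like incidental partial matches rather than functional parts.

The NOS terminator supplies the transcription termination and polyadenylation signal. According to the record, this clone is needed to complete transcriptional reporter constructs by providing the poly(A) signal. It forms part of a MultiSite Gateway-compatible toolkit for cell type-specific inducible gene expression in plants. It contains no promoter or coding sequence for plant expression, as these come from the other entry clones in the assembly.
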