Features (pLannotate 1.2.2; 19 found; start..end, strand, type, name):
      1..88      -  protein_bind   attL3 (fragment): mutant version of attL; recombination site for the Gateway® LR reaction LR Clonase™
    126..144     -  promoter       T7 promoter: promoter for bacteriophage T7 RNA polymerase
    172..234     -  CDS            VESPI_VESMG (fragment): Experimental evidence at protein level: Swiss-Prot protein existence level 1. Shows contractile activity on isolated ileum smooth muscle. From Vespa magnifica (Hornet).
    246..264     -  promoter       SP6 promoter: promoter for bacteriophage SP6 RNA polymerase
    306..322     -  protein_bind   lac operator: The lac repressor binds to the lac operator to inhibit transcription in E. coli. This inhibition can be relieved by adding lactose or isopropyl-β-D-thiogalactopyranoside (IPTG). lac repressor encoded by lacI
    330..360     -  promoter       lac promoter: promoter for the E. coli lac operon
    375..396     -  protein_bind   CAP binding site: CAP binding activates transcription in the presence of cAMP. E. coli catabolite activator protein
    409..501     -  CDS            lacI (fragment): lac repressor; lacI; The lac repressor binds to the lac operator to inhibit transcription in E. coli. This inhibition can be relieved by adding lactose or isopropyl-β-D-thiogalactopyranoside (IPTG).
    684..1272    -  rep_origin     ori: high-copy-number ColE1/pMB1/pBR322/pUC origin of replication
   1443..2303    -  CDS            AmpR: β-lactamase; bla; confers resistance to ampicillin, carbenicillin, and related antibiotics
   2304..2408    -  promoter       AmpR promoter: bla
   2435..2485    +  misc_feature   bom (fragment): basis of mobility region from pBR322
   2513..2941    -  rep_origin     f1 ori (sequence partly withheld): f1 bacteriophage origin of replication; arrow indicates direction of (+) strand synthesis
   2945..3102    -  CDS            lacZα (fragment): LacZα fragment of β-galactosidase; lacZ fragment
   3105..3123    +  promoter       T7 promoter: promoter for bacteriophage T7 RNA polymerase
   3182..3200    -  CDS            lacZα (fragment): LacZα fragment of β-galactosidase; lacZ fragment
   3271..3394    -  protein_bind   attR2: mutant version of attR; recombination site for the Gateway® LR reaction LR Clonase™
   3401..3653    +  terminator     NOS terminator: nopaline synthase terminator and poly(A) signal
   3683..13      -  protein_bind   attB3 (across the origin): mutant version of attB; core recombination site for the Gateway® BP reaction BP Clonase™
>Addgene plasmid #71272 | p2R3a-nosT | depositor full sequence | sequence record 129823 | p2R3a-nosT sequence 3690 bps
TTATACAAAGTTGGCATTATAAAAAAGCATTGCTTATCAATTTGTTGCAACGAACAGGTCACTATCAGTC
AAAATAAAATCATTATTTGGAGCTCCATGGTAGCGTTAACGCGGCCGCGATATCCCCTATAGTGAGTCGT
ATTACATGGTCATAGCTGTTTCCTGAATCACTAGTGAATTCGCGGCCGCCTGCAGGTCGACCATATGGGA
GAGCTCCCAACGCGTTGGATGCATAGCTTGAGTATTCTATAGTGTCACCTAAATAGCTTGGCGTAATCAT
GGTCATAGCTGTTTCCTGTGTGAAATTGTTATCCGCTCACAATTCCACACAACATACGAGCCGGAAGCAT
AAAGTGTAAAGCCTGGGGTGCCTAATGAGTGAGCTAACTCACATTAATTGCGTTGCGCTCACTGCCCGCT
TTCCAGTCGGGAAACCTGTCGTGCCAGCTGCATTAATGAATCGGCCAACGCGCGGGGAGAGGCGGTTTGC
GTATTGGGCGCTCTTCCGCTTCCTCGCTCACTGACTCGCTGCGCTCGGTCGTTCGGCTGCGGCGAGCGGT
ATCAGCTCACTCAAAGGCGGTAATACGGTTATCCACAGAATCAGGGGATAACGCAGGAAAGAACATGTGA
GCAAAAGGCCAGCAAAAGGCCAGGAACCGTAAAAAGGCCGCGTTGCTGGCGTTTTTCCATAGGCTCCGCC
CCCCTGACGAGCATCACAAAAATCGACGCTCAAGTCAGAGGTGGCGAAACCCGACAGGACTATAAAGATA
CCAGGCGTTTCCCCCTGGAAGCTCCCTCGTGCGCTCTCCTGTTCCGACCCTGCCGCTTACCGGATACCTG
TCCGCCTTTCTCCCTTCGGGAAGCGTGGCGCTTTCTCATAGCTCACGCTGTAGGTATCTCAGTTCGGTGT
AGGTCGTTCGCTCCAAGCTGGGCTGTGTGCACGAACCCCCCGTTCAGCCCGACCGCTGCGCCTTATCCGG
TAACTATCGTCTTGAGTCCAACCCGGTAAGACACGACTTATCGCCACTGGCAGCAGCCACTGGTAACAGG
ATTAGCAGAGCGAGGTATGTAGGCGGTGCTACAGAGTTCTTGAAGTGGTGGCCTAACTACGGCTACACTA
GAAGAACAGTATTTGGTATCTGCGCTCTGCTGAAGCCAGTTACCTTCGGAAAAAGAGTTGGTAGCTCTTG
ATCCGGCAAACAAACCACCGCTGGTAGCGGTGGTTTTTTTGTTTGCAAGCAGCAGATTACGCGCAGAAAA
AAAGGATCTCAAGAAGATCCTTTGATCTTTTCTACGGGGTCTGACGCTCAGTGGAACGAAAACTCACGTT
AAGGGATTTTGGTCATGAGATTATCAAAAAGGATCTTCACCTAGATCCTTTTAAATTAAAAATGAAGTTT
TAAATCAATCTAAAGTATATATGAGTAAACTTGGTCTGACAGTTACCAATGCTTAATCAGTGAGGCACCT
ATCTCAGCGATCTGTCTATTTCGTTCATCCATAGTTGCCTGACTCCCCGTCGTGTAGATAACTACGATAC
GGGAGGGCTTACCATCTGGCCCCAGTGCTGCAATGATACCGCGAGACCCACGCTCACCGGCTCCAGATTT
ATCAGCAATAAACCAGCCAGCCGGAAGGGCCGAGCGCAGAAGTGGTCCTGCAACTTTATCCGCCTCCATC
CAGTCTATTAATTGTTGCCGGGAAGCTAGAGTAAGTAGTTCGCCAGTTAATAGTTTGCGCAACGTTGTTG
CCATTGCTACAGGCATCGTGGTGTCACGCTCGTCGTTTGGTATGGCTTCATTCAGCTCCGGTTCCCAACG
ATCAAGGCGAGTTACATGATCCCCCATGTTGTGCAAAAAAGCGGTTAGCTCCTTCGGTCCTCCGATCGTT
GTCAGAAGTAAGTTGGCCGCAGTGTTATCACTCATGGTTATGGCAGCACTGCATAATTCTCTTACTGTCA
TGCCATCCGTAAGATGCTTTTCTGTGACTGGTGAGTACTCAACCAAGTCATTCTGAGAATAGTGTATGCG
GCGACCGAGTTGCTCTTGCCCGGCGTCAATACGGGATAATACCGCGCCACATAGCAGAACTTTAAAAGTG
CTCATCATTGGAAAACGTTCTTCGGGGCGAAAACTCTCAAGGATCTTACCGCTGTTGAGATCCAGTTCGA
TGTAACCCACTCGTGCACCCAACTGATCTTCAGCATCTTTTACTTTCACCAGCGTTTCTGGGTGAGCAAA
AACAGGAAGGCAAAATGCCGCAAAAAAGGGAATAAGGGCGACACGGAAATGTTGAATACTCATACTCTTC
CTTTTTCAATATTATTGAAGCATTTATCAGGGTTATTGTCTCATGAGCGGATACATATTTGAATGTATTT
AGAAAAATAAACAAATAGGGGTTCCGCGCACATTTCCCCGAAAAGTGCCACCTGATGCGGTGTGAAATAC
CGCACAGATGCGTAAGGAGAAAATACCGCATCAGGAAATTGTAAGCGTTAATATTTTGTTAAAATTCGCG
TTAAATTTTTGTTAAATCAGCTCATTTTTTAACCAATAGGCCGAAATCGGCAAAATCCCTTATAAATCAA
AAGAATAGACCGAGATAGGGT
[37 nt withheld, positions 2612-2648]
AAAGAACGTGGACTCCAACGTCAAAGG
[49 nt withheld, positions 2676-2724]
T
[91 nt withheld, positions 2726-2816]
G
[124 nt withheld, positions 2818-2941]
CCATTCGCCATTCAGGCTGCGCAACTGTTGGGAAGGGCGATCGGTGCGGGCCTCTTCGCTATTACGCCAG
CTGGCGAAAGGGGGATGTGCTGCAAGGCGATTAAGTTGGGTAACGCCAGGGTTTTCCCAGTCACGACGTT
GTAAAACGACGGCCAGTGAATTGTAATACGACTCACTATAGGGCGAATTGGGCCCGACGTCGCATGCTCC
CGGCCGCCATGGCGGCCGCGGGAATTCGATTTGTAAAACGACGGCCAGTCTTAAGCTCGGGCCCTGCAGC
TCTAGAGCTCGAATTCTACAGGTCACTAATACCATCTAAGTAGTTGGTTCATAGTGACTGCATATGTTGT
GTTTTACAGTATTATGTAGTCTGTTTTTTATGCAAAATCTAATTTAATATATTGATATTTATATCATTTT
ACGTTTCTCGTTCAACTTTCTTGTACAAAGTGGGGTAGCGATCGTTCAAACATTTGGCAATAAAGTTTCT
TAAGATTGAATCCTGTTGCCGGTCTTGCGATGATTATCATATAATTTCTGTTGAATTACGTTAAGCATGT
AATAATTAACATGTAATGCATGACGTTATTTATGAGATGGGTTTTTATGATTAGAGTCCCGCAATTATAC
ATTTAATACGCGATAGAAAACAAAATATAGCGCGCAAACTAGGATAAATTATCGCGCGCGGTGTCATCTA
TGTTACTAGATCGGGAATTGATCCCCCCTCGACAGAAGCTTCAACTTTA
