>Addgene plasmid #71272 | p2R3a-nosT | addgene partial sequence | sequence record 129820 | M13pUC-Fwd 5'-CCCAGTCACGACGTTGTAAAACG-3'
GGGCGAATTGGGCCCGACGTCGCATGCTCCCGGCCGCCATGGCGGCCGCGGGAATTCGATTTGTAAAACG
ACGGCCAGTCTTAAGCTCGGGCCCTGCAGCTCTAGAGCTCGAATTCTACAGGTCACTAATACCATCTAAG
TAGTTGGTTCATAGTGACTGCATATGTTGTGTTTTACAGTATTATGTAGTCTGTTTTTTATGCAAAATCT
AATTTAATATATTGATATTTATATCATTTTACGTTTCTCGTTCAACTTTCTTGTACAAAGTGGGGTAGCG
ATCGTTCAAACATTTGGCAATAAAGTTTCTTAAGATTGAATCCTGTTGCCGGTCTTGCGATGATTATCAT
ATAATTTCTGTTGAATTACGTTAAGCATGTAATAATTAACATGTAATGCATGACGTTATTTATGAGATGG
GTTTTTATGATTAGAGTCCCGCAATTATACATTTAATACGCGATAGAAAACAAAATATAGCGCGCAAACT
AGGATAAATTATCGCGCGCGGTGTCATCTATGTTACTAGATCGGGAATTGATCCCCCCTCGACAGAAGCT
TCAACTTTATTATACAAAGTTGGCATTATAAAAAAGCATTGCTTATCAATTTGTTGCAACGAACAGGTCA
CTATCAGTCAAAATAAAATCATTATTTGGAGCTCCATGGTAGCGTTAACGCGGCCGCGATATCCCCTATA
GTGAGTCGTATTACATGGTCATAGCTGTTTCCTGAATCACTAGTGAATTCGCGGCCGCCTGCAGGTCGAC
CATATGGGAGAGCTCCCAACGCGTTGGATGCATAGCTTGAGTATTCTATAGTGTCACCTAAATAGCTTG
