>Addgene plasmid #71272 | p2R3a-nosT | addgene partial sequence | sequence record 129821 | SP6 5'-ATTTAGGTGACACTATAG-3'
CATATGGTCGACCTGCAGGCGGCCGCGAATTCACTAGTGATTCAGGAAACAGCTATGACCATGTAATACG
ACTCACTATAGGGGATATCGCGGCCGCGTTAACGCTACCATGGAGCTCCAAATAATGATTTTATTTTGAC
TGATAGTGACCTGTTCGTTGCAACAAATTGATAAGCAATGCTTTTTTATAATGCCAACTTTGTATAATAA
AGTTGAAGCTTCTGTCGAGGGGGGATCAATTCCCGATCTAGTAACATAGATGACACCGCGCGCGATAATT
TATCCTAGTTTGCGCGCTATATTTTGTTTTCTATCGCGTATTAAATGTATAATTGCGGGACTCTAATCAT
AAAAACCCATCTCATAAATAACGTCATGCATTACATGTTAATTATTACATGCTTAACGTAATTCAACAGA
AATTATATGATAATCATCGCAAGACCGGCAACAGGATTCAATCTTAAGAAACTTTATTGCCAAATGTTTG
AACGATCGCTACCCCACTTTGTACAAGAAAGTTGAACGAGAAACGTAAAATGATATAAATATCAATATAT
TAAATTAGATTTTGCATAAAAAACAGACTACATAATACTGTAAAACACAACATATGCAGTCACTATGAAC
CAACTACTTAGATGGTATTAGTGACCTGTAGAATTCGAGCTCTAGAGCTGCAGGGCCCGAGCTTAAGACT
GGCCGTCGTTTTACAAATCGAATTCCCGCGGCCGCCATGGCGGCCGGGAGCATGCGACGTCGGGCCCAAT
TCGCCCTATAGTGAGTCGTATTACAATTCACTGGCCGTCGTTTTACAACGTCGTGACTGG
